Addgene plasmid #102718: HaloTag-bActinCDS-bActinUTR-MS2V5
Purpose: Halo-Actin reporter for detection of both mRNA and protein
Depositing lab: Robert Singer. Depositing organization: Albert Einstein College of Medicine. Publication: Glutamate-induced RNA localization and translation in neurons. Yoon YJ, Wu B, Buxbaum AR, Das S, Tsai A, English BP, Grimm JB, Lavis LD, Singer RH. Proc Natl Acad Sci U S A. 2016 Nov 1;113(44):E6877-E6886. Epub 2016 Oct 17. 10.1073/pnas.1614267113 PubMed 27791158.
Backbone
  Vector backbone: pUbC
  Backbone size w/o insert (bp): 6250
  Total vector size (bp): 10067
  Vector type: Lentiviral
Growth in bacteria
  Bacterial resistance: Ampicillin, 100 μg/mL
  Growth temperature: 37°C
  Growth strain: NEB Stable
  Copy number: Low Copy
Gene/Insert
  Gene/Insert name: HaloTag-bActinCDS-bActin3'UTR-MS2V5
  Species: Synthetic
  Insert size (bp): 3816
  Promoter: UbC
  Tag / fusion protein: HaloTag (N terminal on insert); MS2V5 (C terminal on insert)
  Cloning method: Restriction Enzyme; 5′ cloning site NotI (not destroyed); 3′ cloning site ClaI (not unique) (unknown if destroyed)
  Sequencing primers: 5′ CGC CGA TGA TTA TAT AAG GA (UbC); 3′ cat aaa gag aca gca acc ag (Wpre)
Terms and licenses: Academic/Nonprofit Terms; Industry Terms: Not Available to Industry
Depositor comments: Please note, due to the AT rich sequence within the Actin 3'UTR, there are some discrepancies between the Addgene NGS result and the provided full plasmid reference sequence.
How to cite: HaloTag-bActinCDS-bActinUTR-MS2V5 was a gift from Robert Singer (Addgene plasmid # 102718 ; http://n2t.net/addgene:102718 ; RRID:Addgene_102718)
