[The description below was written by a language model from this plasmid's Addgene catalogue record and pLannotate feature annotations shown in this document.]
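Description:
HaloTag-bActinCDS-bActinUTR-MS2V5 is an HIV-1-based lentiviral transfer plasmid of about 10 kb, built on the pUbC backbone, that expresses a dual reporter for following β-actin at both the mRNA and protein level. It is propagated in E. coli under ampicillin selection (AmpR) with a ColE1/pUC-type origin. The record nevertheless lists it as low copy and specifies a recombination-tolerant strain, consistent with the repeated LTRs and the repetitive stem-loop array. The viral framework comprises a truncated 5' LTR, the Ψ packaging signal with a gag fragment, the RRE for Rev-dependent export, the cPPT/CTS, a WPRE to boost transcript expression, and a self-inactivating ΔU3 3' LTR. Packaging functions must therefore be supplied in trans, and the integrated provirus relies on its internal promoter.

That internal promoter is human ubiquitin C, which drives an open reading frame in which HaloTag is fused to the N terminus of the β-actin coding sequence; the annotation also detects a short FLAG-type epitope fragment just upstream of HaloTag. HaloTag is a modified dehalogenase that covalently binds chloroalkane ligands, so the protein can be labelled with fluorescent dyes. According to the catalogue entry, the coding sequence is followed by the β-actin 3'UTR and an MS2V5 array of stem-loops. These would be bound by fluorescent MS2 coat protein for mRNA imaging. They presumably occupy the unannotated stretch between ACTB and the WPRE, since the feature table does not call them. The insert is recorded as synthetic, and the actin source species is not stated. The depositor notes discrepancies between the sequenced and reference versions in the AT-rich 3'UTR. The associated work concerns RNA localization and translation in neurons.
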