Features (pLannotate 1.2.2; 24 found; start..end, strand, type, name):
    377..634     +  LTR            5' LTR (truncated): truncated 5' long terminal repeat (LTR) from HIV-1
    681..806     +  misc_feature   HIV-1 Ψ: packaging signal of human immunodeficiency virus type 1
    790..1128    +  CDS            HIV-1 gag (fragment): gag protein from human immunodeficiency virus 1; gag
   1303..1536    +  misc_feature   RRE: The Rev response element (RRE) of HIV-1 allows for Rev-dependent mRNA export from the nucleus to the cytoplasm.
   1913..2013    +  CDS            Rev (fragment): human immunodeficiency virus 1 (HIV-1) Rev protein; rev; enhances nuclear export of unspliced and incompletely spliced viral mRNAs
   2058..2175    +  misc_feature   cPPT/CTS: central polypurine tract and central termination sequence of HIV-1
   2218..2616    +  promoter       UbC promoter: human ubiquitin C promoter
   2631..2655    +  CDS            3xFLAG (fragment): three tandem FLAG® epitope tags
   2663..3550    +  CDS            HaloTag®: modified bacterial dehalogenase that forms covalent bonds with chloroalkane derivatives
   3594..4709    +  CDS            ACTB: ACTB_BOVIN - Experimental evidence at protein level: Swiss-Prot protein existence level 1. Actin is a highly conserved protein that polymerizes to produce filaments that form cross-linked networks in the cytoplasm of cells. Actin exists in both monomeric (G-actin) and polymeric (F-actin) forms, both forms playing key functions, such as cell motility and contraction. In addition to their role in the cytoplasmic cytoskeleton, G- and F-actin also localize in the nucleus, and regulate gene transcription and motility and repair of damaged DNA. From Bos taurus (Bovine).
   6452..7040    +  misc_feature   WPRE: woodchuck hepatitis virus posttranscriptional regulatory element
   7048..7113    +  CDS            nef (fragment): NEF_HV1Z2 - Experimental evidence at protein level: Swiss-Prot protein existence level 1. Extracellular Nef protein targets CD4(+) T-lymphocytes for apoptosis by interacting with CXCR4 surface receptors. From Human immunodeficiency virus type 1 group M subtype D (isolate Z2/CDC-Z34) (HIV-1).
   7115..7348    +  LTR            3' LTR (ΔU3): self-inactivating 3' long terminal repeat (LTR) from HIV-1
   7553..7657    +  promoter       AmpR promoter: bla
   7658..8518    +  CDS            AmpR: β-lactamase; bla; confers resistance to ampicillin, carbenicillin, and related antibiotics
   8689..9277    +  rep_origin     ori: high-copy-number ColE1/pMB1/pBR322/pUC origin of replication
   9460..9514    +  CDS            lacI (fragment): lac repressor; lacI; The lac repressor binds to the lac operator to inhibit transcription in E. coli. This inhibition can be relieved by adding lactose or isopropyl-β-D-thiogalactopyranoside (IPTG).
   9520..9613    +  rep_origin     SV40 ori (fragment): SV40 origin of replication
   9638..9675    +  CDS            lacI (fragment): lac repressor; lacI; The lac repressor binds to the lac operator to inhibit transcription in E. coli. This inhibition can be relieved by adding lactose or isopropyl-β-D-thiogalactopyranoside (IPTG).
   9688..9709    +  protein_bind   CAP binding site: CAP binding activates transcription in the presence of cAMP. E. coli catabolite activator protein
   9724..9754    +  promoter       lac promoter: promoter for the E. coli lac operon
   9762..9778    +  protein_bind   lac operator: The lac repressor binds to the lac operator to inhibit transcription in E. coli. This inhibition can be relieved by adding lactose or isopropyl-β-D-thiogalactopyranoside (IPTG). lac repressor encoded by lacI
   9812..9895    +  polyA_signal   SV40 poly(A) signal (fragment): SV40 polyadenylation signal
  10062..329     +  CDS            nef (fragment) (across the origin): NEF_HV1BR - Experimental evidence at protein level: Swiss-Prot protein existence level 1. Extracellular Nef protein targets CD4(+) T-lymphocytes for apoptosis by interacting with CXCR4 surface receptors (PubMed:14990729). From Human immunodeficiency virus type 1 group M subtype B (isolate BRU/LAI) (HIV-1).
>Addgene plasmid #102718 | HaloTag-bActinCDS-bActinUTR-MS2V5 | addgene full sequence | sequence record 198693 | Addgene NGS Result
TGGAAGGGCTAATTCACTCCCAAAGAAGACAAGATATCCTTGATCTGTGGATCTACCACACACAAGGCTA
CTTCCCTGATTAGCAGAACTACACACCAGGGCCAGGGGTCAGATATCCACTGACCTTTGGATGGTGCTAC
AAGCTAGTACCAGTTGAGCCAGATAAGGTAGAAGAGGCCAATAAAGGAGAGAACACCAGCTTGTTACACC
CTGTGAGCCTGCATGGGATGGATGACCCGGAGAGAGAAGTGTTAGAGTGGAGGTTTGACAGCCGCCTAGC
ATTTCATCACGTGGCCCGAGAGCTGCATCCGGAGTACTTCAAGAACTGCTGATATCGAGCTTGCTACAAG
GGACTTTCCGCTGGGGACTTTCCAGGGAGGCGTGGCCTGGGCGGGACTGGGGAGTGGCGAGCCCTCAGAT
CCTGCATATAAGCAGCTGCTTTTTGCCTGTACTGGGTCTCTCTGGTTAGACCAGATCTGAGCCTGGGAGC
TCTCTGGCTAACTAGGGAACCCACTGCTTAAGCCTCAATAAAGCTTGCCTTGAGTGCTTCAAGTAGTGTG
TGCCCGTCTGTTGTGTGACTCTGGTAACTAGAGATCCCTCAGACCCTTTTAGTCAGTGTGGAAAATCTCT
AGCAGTGGCGCCCGAACAGGGACTTGAAAGCGAAAGGGAAACCAGAGGAGCTCTCTCGACGCAGGACTCG
GCTTGCTGAAGCGCGCACGGCAAGAGGCGAGGGGCGGCGACTGGTGAGTACGCCAAAAATTTTGACTAGC
GGAGGCTAGAAGGAGAGAGATGGGTGCGAGAGCGTCAGTATTAAGCGGGGGAGAATTAGATCGCGATGGG
AAAAAATTCGGTTAAGGCCAGGGGGAAAGAAAAAATATAAATTAAAACATATAGTATGGGCAAGCAGGGA
GCTAGAACGATTCGCAGTTAATCCTGGCCTGTTAGAAACATCAGAAGGCTGTAGACAAATACTGGGACAG
CTACAACCATCCCTTCAGACAGGATCAGAAGAACTTAGATCATTATATAATACAGTAGCAACCCTCTATT
GTGTGCATCAAAGGATAGAGATAAAAGACACCAAGGAAGCTTTAGACAAGATAGAGGAAGAGCAAAACAA
AAGTAAGACCACCGCACAGCAAGCGGCCGGCCGCTGATCTTCAGACCTGGAGGAGGAGATATGAGGGACA
ATTGGAGAAGTGAATTATATAAATATAAAGTAGTAAAAATTGAACCATTAGGAGTAGCACCCACCAAGGC
AAAGAGAAGAGTGGTGCAGAGAGAAAAAAGAGCAGTGGGAATAGGAGCTTTGTTCCTTGGGTTCTTGGGA
GCAGCAGGAAGCACTATGGGCGCAGCGTCAATGACGCTGACGGTACAGGCCAGACAATTATTGTCTGGTA
TAGTGCAGCAGCAGAACAATTTGCTGAGGGCTATTGAGGCGCAACAGCATCTGTTGCAACTCACAGTCTG
GGGCATCAAGCAGCTCCAGGCAAGAATCCTGGCTGTGGAAAGATACCTAAAGGATCAACAGCTCCTGGGG
ATTTGGGGTTGCTCTGGAAAACTCATTTGCACCACTGCTGTGCCTTGGAATGCTAGTTGGAGTAATAAAT
CTCTGGAACAGATTTGGAATCACACGACCTGGATGGAGTGGGACAGAGAAATTAACAATTACACAAGCTT
AATACACTCCTTAATTGAAGAATCGCAAAACCAGCAAGAAAAGAATGAACAAGAATTATTGGAATTAGAT
AAATGGGCAAGTTTGTGGAATTGGTTTAACATAACAAATTGGCTGTGGTATATAAAATTATTCATAATGA
TAGTAGGAGGCTTGGTAGGTTTAAGAATAGTTTTTGCTGTACTTTCTATAGTGAATAGAGTTAGGCAGGG
ATATTCACCATTATCGTTTCAGACCCACCTCCCAACCCCGAGGGGACCCGACAGGCCCGAAGGAATAGAA
GAAGAAGGTGGAGAGAGAGACAGAGACAGATCCATTCGATTAGTGAACGGATCTCGACGGTATCGCCGAA
TTCACAAATGGCAGTATTCATCCACAATTTTAAAAGAAAAGGGGGGATTGGGGGGTACAGTGCAGGGGAA
AGAATAGTAGACATAATAGCAACAGACATACAAACTAAAGAATTACAAAAACAAATTACAAAAATTCAAA
ATTTTCGGGTTTATTACAGGGACAGCAGAGATCCAGTTTGGACTAGTGGCCTCCGCGCCGGGTTTTGGCG
CCTCCCGCGGGCGCCCCCCTCCTCACGGCGAGCGCTGCCACGTCAGACGAAGGGCGCAGCGAGCGTCCTG
ATCCTTCCGCCCGGACGCTCAGGACAGCGGCCCGCTGCTCATAAGACTCGGCCTTAGAACCCCAGTATCA
GCAGAAGGACATTTTAGGACGGGACTTGGGTGACTCTAGGGCACTGGTTTTCTTTCCAGAGAGCGGAACA
GGCGAGGAAAAGTAGTCCCTTCTCGGCGATTCTGCGGAGGGATCTCCGTGGGGCGGTGAACGCCGATGAT
TATATAAGGACGCGCCGGGTGTGGCACAGCTAGTTCCGTCGCAGCCGGGATTTGGGTCGCGGTTCTTGTT
TGTGGATCGCTGTGATCGTCACTTGGCGGCCGCCACCATGGATTACAAGGATGACGACGATAAGGGCGGA
CCGGCAGAAATCGGTACTGGCTTTCCATTCGACCCCCATTATGTGGAAGTCCTGGGCGAGCGCATGCACT
ACGTCGATGTTGGTCCGCGCGATGGCACCCCTGTGCTGTTCCTGCACGGTAACCCGACCTCCTCCTACGT
GTGGCGCAACATCATCCCGCATGTTGCACCGACCCATCGCTGCATTGCTCCAGACCTGATCGGTATGGGC
AAATCCGACAAACCAGACCTGGGTTATTTCTTCGACGACCACGTCCGCTTCATGGATGCCTTCATCGAAG
CCCTGGGTCTGGAAGAGGTCGTCCTGGTCATTCACGACTGGGGCTCCGCTCTGGGTTTCCACTGGGCCAA
GCGCAATCCAGAGCGCGTCAAAGGTATTGCATTTATGGAGTTCATCCGCCCTATCCCGACCTGGGACGAA
TGGCCAGAATTTGCCCGCGAGACCTTCCAGGCCTTCCGCACCACCGACGTCGGCCGCAAGCTGATCATCG
ATCAGAACGTTTTTATCGAGGGTACGCTGCCGATGGGTGTCGTCCGCCCGCTGACTGAAGTCGAGATGGA
CCATTACCGCGAGCCGTTCCTGAATCCTGTTGACCGCGAGCCACTGTGGCGCTTCCCAAACGAGCTGCCA
ATCGCCGGTGAGCCAGCGAACATCGTCGCGCTGGTCGAAGAATACATGGACTGGCTGCACCAGTCCCCTG
TCCCGAAGCTGCTGTTCTGGGGCACCCCAGGCGTTCTGATCCCACCGGCCGAAGCCGCTCGCCTGGCCAA
AAGCCTGCCTAACTGCAAGGCTGTGGACATCGGCCCGGGTCTGAATCTGCTGCAAGAAGACAACCCGGAC
CTGATCGGCAGCGAGATCGCGCGCTGGCTGTCTACTCTGGAGATTTCCGGTGGAGGCGGTGGATCAGGTG
GAGGAGGTTCACTGCAGGATGATGATATCGCCGCGCTCGTCGTCGACAACGGCTCCGGCATGTGCAAGGC
CGGCTTCGCGGGCGACGATGCCCCCCGGGCCGTCTTCCCCTCCATCGTGGGGCGCCCCAGGCACCAGGGC
GTGATGGTGGGCATGGGTCAGAAGGATTCCTATGTGGGCGACGAGGCCCAGAGCAAGAGAGGCATCCTCA
CCCTGAAGTACCCCATCGAGCACGGCATCGTCACCAACTGGGACGACATGGAGAAAATCTGGCACCACAC
CTTCTACAATGAGCTGCGTGTGGCTCCCGAGGAGCACCCCGTGCTGCTGACCGAGGCCCCCCTGAACCCC
AAGGCCAACCGCGAGAAGATGACCCAGATCATGTTTGAGACCTTCAACACCCCAGCCATGTACGTTGCTA
TCCAGGCTGTGCTATCCCTGTACGCCTCTGGCCGTACCACTGGCATCGTGATGGACTCCGGTGACGGGGT
CACCCACACTGTGCCCATCTACGAGGGGTATGCCCTCCCCCATGCCATCCTGCGTCTGGACCTGGCTGGC
CGGGACCTGACTGACTACCTCATGAAGATCCTCACCGAGCGCGGCTACAGCTTCACCACCACGGCCGAGC
GGGAAATCGTGCGTGACATTAAGGAGAAGCTGTGCTACGTCGCCCTGGACTTCGAGCAAGAGATGGCCAC
GGCTGCTTCCAGCTCCTCCCTGGAGAAGAGCTACGAGCTGCCTGACGGCCAGGTCATCACCATTGGCAAT
GAGCGGTTCCGCTGCCCTGAGGCACTCTTCCAGCCTTCCTTCCTGGGCATGGAGTCCTGTGGCATCCACG
AAACTACCTTCAACTCCATCATGAAGTGTGACGTGGACATCCGCAAAGACCTGTACGCCAACACAGTGCT
GTCTGGCGGCACCACCATGTACCCTGGCATTGCCGACAGGATGCAGAAGGAGATCACTGCCCTGGCACCC
AGCACAATGAAGATCAAGATCATTGCTCCTCCTGAGCGCAAGTACTCCGTGTGGATCGGCGGCTCCATCC
TGGCCTCGCTGTCCACCTTCCAGCAGATGTGGATCAGCAAGCAGGAGTATGACGAGTCCGGCCCCTCCAT
CGTCCACCGCAAATGCTTCTAGGCTAGCTAGGCGGACTGTTACTGAGCTGCGTTTTACACCCTTTCTTTG
ACAAAACCTAACTTGCGCAGAAAAAAAAAAAATAAGAGACAACATTGGCATGGCTTTGTTTTTTTAAATT
TTTTTTAAAGTTTTTTTTTTTTTTTTTTTTTTTTTAAGTTTTTTTGTTTTGTTTTGGCGCTTTTGACTCA
GGATTTAAAAACTGGAACGGTGAAGGCGACAGCAGTTGGTTGGAGCAAACATCCCCCAAAGTTCTACAAA
TGTGGCTGAGGACTTTGTACATTGTTTTGTTTTTTTTTTTTTTGGTTTTGTCTTTTTTTAATAGTCATTC
CAAGTATCCATGAAATAAGTGGTTACAGGAAGTCCCTCACCCTCCCAAAAGCCACCCCCACTCCTAAGAG
GAGGATGGTCGCGTCCATGCCCTGAGTCCACCCCGGGGAAGGTGACAACCGGTAACCTACAAACGGGTGG
AGGATCACCCCACCCGACACTTCACAATCAAGGGGTACAATACACAAGGGTGGAGGAACACCCCACCCTC
CAGACACATTACACAGAAATCCAATCAAACAGAAGCACCATCAGGGCTTCTGCTACCAAATTTATCTCAA
AAAACTACAACAAGGAATCACCATCAGGGATTCCCTGTGCAATATACGTCAAACGAGGGCCACGACGGGA
GGACGATCACGCCTCCCGAATATCGGCATGTCTGGCTTTCGAATTCAGTGCGTGGAGCATCAGCCCACGC
AGCCAATCAGAGTCGAATACAAGTCGACTTTCGCGAAGAGCATCAGCCTTCGCGCCATTCTTACACAAAC
CACACTCTCCCCTACAGGAACAGCATCAGCGTTCCTGCCCAGTACCCAACTCAAGAAAATTTATGTCCCC
ATGCAGCATCAGCGCATGGGCCCCAAGAATACATCCCCAACAAAATCACATCCGAGCACCAACAGGGCTC
GGAGTGTTGTTTCTTGTCCAACTGGACAAACCCTCCATGGACCATCAGGCCATGGACTCTCACCAACAAG
ACAAAAACTACTCTTCTCGAAGCAGCATCAGCGCTTCGAAACACTCGAGCATACATTGTGCCTATTTCTT
GGGTGGACGATCACGCCACCCATGCTCTCACGAATTTCAAAACACGGACAAGGACGAGCACCACCAGGGC
TCGTCGTTCCACGTCCAATACGATTACTTACCTTTCGGGATCACGATCACGGATCCCGCAGCTACATCAC
TTCCACTCAGGACATTCAAGCATGCACGATCACGGCATGCTCCACAAGTCTCAACCACAGAAACTACCAA
ATGGGTTCAGCACCAGCGAACCCACTCCTACCTCAAACCTCTTCCCACAAAACTGGCAAGCAGGATCACC
GCTTGCCCATTCCAACATACCAAATCAAAAACAATTACTGGTACAGCATCAGCGTACCAGCCCACATCTC
TCACTACTATCAAAAACCAAACCGTTCAGCAACAGCGAACGGTACACACGGAAAAATCAACTGGTTTACA
AATACGAAAGACGATCACGCTTTCGTCCAGCGCAAACTATTACGAAAAACATCCGACGGGAAGAGCAACA
GCCTTCCCGCGGCGGAAAACCTCACAAAAACACGACAAACGGATGCACGAACACGGCATCCGCCGACAAC
CCACAAACTTACAACCAGGCAAACGGTGCAGGATCACCGCACCGTACATCAAACACCTCAGATCTCATAT
CGATAGATCCTAATCAACCTCTGGATTACAAAATTTGTGAAAGATTGACTGGTATTCTTAACTATGTTGC
TCCTTTTACGCTATGTGGATACGCTGCTTTAATGCCTTTGTATCATGCTATTGCTTCCCGTATGGCTTTC
ATTTTCTCCTCCTTGTATAAATCCTGGTTGCTGTCTCTTTATGAGGAGTTGTGGCCCGTTGTCAGGCAAC
GTGGCGTGGTGTGCACTGTGTTTGCTGACGCAACCCCCACTGGTTGGGGCATTGCCACCACCTGTCAGCT
CCTTTCCGGGACTTTCGCTTTCCCCCTCCCTATTGCCACGGCGGAACTCATCGCCGCCTGCCTTGCCCGC
TGCTGGACAGGGGCTCGGCTGTTGGGCACTGACAATTCCGTGGTGTTGTCGGGGAAATCATCGTCCTTTC
CTTGGCTGCTCGCCTGTGTTGCCACCTGGATTCTGCGCGGGACGTCCTTCTGCTACGTCCCTTCGGCCCT
CAATCCAGCGGACCTTCCTTCCCGCGGCCTGCTGCCGGCTCTGCGGCCTCTTCCGCGTCTTCGCCTTCGC
CCTCAGACGAGTCGGATCTCCCTTTGGGCCGCCTCCCCGCCTGAGATCCTTTAAGACCAATGACTTACAA
GGCAGCTGTAGATCTTAGCCACTTTTTAAAAGAAAAGGGGGGACTGGAAGGGCTAATTCACTCCCAACGA
AGACAAGATCTGCTTTTTGCTTGTACTGGGTCTCTCTGGTTAGACCAGATCTGAGCCTGGGAGCTCTCTG
GCTAACTAGGGAACCCACTGCTTAAGCCTCAATAAAGCTTGCCTTGAGTGCTTCAAGTAGTGTGTGCCCG
TCTGTTGTGTGACTCTGGTAACTAGAGATCCCTCAGACCCTTTTAGTCAGTGTGGAAAATCTCTAGCAGT
AGTAGTTCATGTCATCTTATTATTCAGTATTTATAACTTGCAAAGAAATGAATATCAGAGAGTGAGAGGC
CCGGGTTAATTAAGGAAAGGGCTAGATCATTCTTGAAGACGAAAGGGCCTCGTGATACGCCTATTTTTAT
AGGTTAATGTCATGATAATAATGGTTTCTTAGACGTCAGGTGGCACTTTTCGGGGAAATGTGCGCGGAAC
CCCTATTTGTTTATTTTTCTAAATACATTCAAATATGTATCCGCTCATGAGACAATAACCCTGATAAATG
CTTCAATAATATTGAAAAAGGAAGAGTATGAGTATTCAACATTTCCGTGTCGCCCTTATTCCCTTTTTTG
CGGCATTTTGCCTTCCTGTTTTTGCTCACCCAGAAACGCTGGTGAAAGTAAAAGATGCTGAAGATCAGTT
GGGTGCACGAGTGGGTTACATCGAACTGGATCTCAACAGCGGTAAGATCCTTGAGAGTTTTCGCCCCGAA
GAACGTTTTCCAATGATGAGCACTTTTAAAGTTCTGCTATGTGGCGCGGTATTATCCCGTGTTGACGCCG
GGCAAGAGCAACTCGGTCGCCGCATACACTATTCTCAGAATGACTTGGTTGAGTACTCACCAGTCACAGA
AAAGCATCTTACGGATGGCATGACAGTAAGAGAATTATGCAGTGCTGCCATAACCATGAGTGATAACACT
GCGGCCAACTTACTTCTGACAACGATCGGAGGACCGAAGGAGCTAACCGCTTTTTTGCACAACATGGGGG
ATCATGTAACTCGCCTTGATCGTTGGGAACCGGAGCTGAATGAAGCCATACCAAACGACGAGCGTGACAC
CACGATGCCTGTAGCAATGGCAACAACGTTGCGCAAACTATTAACTGGCGAACTACTTACTCTAGCTTCC
CGGCAACAATTAATAGACTGGATGGAGGCGGATAAAGTTGCAGGACCACTTCTGCGCTCGGCCCTTCCGG
CTGGCTGGTTTATTGCTGATAAATCTGGAGCCGGTGAGCGTGGGTCTCGCGGTATCATTGCAGCACTGGG
GCCAGATGGTAAGCCCTCCCGTATCGTAGTTATCTACACGACGGGGAGTCAGGCAACTATGGATGAACGA
AATAGACAGATCGCTGAGATAGGTGCCTCACTGATTAAGCATTGGTAACTGTCAGACCAAGTTTACTCAT
ATATACTTTAGATTGATTTAAAACTTCATTTTTAATTTAAAAGGATCTAGGTGAAGATCCTTTTTGATAA
TCTCATGACCAAAATCCCTTAACGTGAGTTTTCGTTCCACTGAGCGTCAGACCCCGTAGAAAAGATCAAA
GGATCTTCTTGAGATCCTTTTTTTCTGCGCGTAATCTGCTGCTTGCAAACAAAAAAACCACCGCTACCAG
CGGTGGTTTGTTTGCCGGATCAAGAGCTACCAACTCTTTTTCCGAAGGTAACTGGCTTCAGCAGAGCGCA
GATACCAAATACTGTTCTTCTAGTGTAGCCGTAGTTAGGCCACCACTTCAAGAACTCTGTAGCACCGCCT
ACATACCTCGCTCTGCTAATCCTGTTACCAGTGGCTGCTGCCAGTGGCGATAAGTCGTGTCTTACCGGGT
TGGACTCAAGACGATAGTTACCGGATAAGGCGCAGCGGTCGGGCTGAACGGGGGGTTCGTGCACACAGCC
CAGCTTGGAGCGAACGACCTACACCGAACTGAGATACCTACAGCGTGAGCTATGAGAAAGCGCCACGCTT
CCCGAAGGGAGAAAGGCGGACAGGTATCCGGTAAGCGGCAGGGTCGGAACAGGAGAGCGCACGAGGGAGC
TTCCAGGGGGAAACGCCTGGTATCTTTATAGTCCTGTCGGGTTTCGCCACCTCTGACTTGAGCGTCGATT
TTTGTGATGCTCGTCAGGGGGGCGGAGCCTATGGAAAAACGCCAGCAACGCGGCCTTTTTACGGTTCCTG
GCCTTTTGCTGGCCTTTTGCTCACATGTTCTTTCCTGCGTTATCCCCTGATTCTGTGGATAACCGTATTA
CCGCCTTTGAGTGAGCTGATACCGCTCGCCGCAGCCGAACGACCGAGCGCAGCGAGTCAGTGAGCGAGGA
AGCGGAAGAGCGCCCAATACGCAAACCGCCTCTCCCCGCGCGTTGGCCGATTCATTAATGCAGCAAGCTC
ATGGCTGACTAATTTTTTTTATTTATGCAGAGGCCGAGGCCGCCTCGGCCTCTGAGCTATTCCAGAAGTA
GTGAGGAGGCTTTTTTGGAGGCCTAGGCTTTTGCAAAAAGCTCCCCGTGGCACGACAGGTTTCCCGACTG
GAAAGCGGGCAGTGAGCGCAACGCAATTAATGTGAGTTAGCTCACTCATTAGGCACCCCAGGCTTTACAC
TTTATGCTTCCGGCTCGTATGTTGTGTGGAATTGTGAGCGGATAACAATTTCACACAGGAAACAGCTATG
ACATGATTACGAATTTCACAAATAAAGCATTTTTTTCACTGCATTCTAGTTGTGGTTTGTCCAAACTCAT
CAATGTATCTTATCATGTCTGGATCAACTGGATAACTCAAGCTAACCAAAATCATCCCAAACTTCCCACC
CCATACCCTATTACCACTGCCAATTACCTGTGGTTTCATTTACTCTAAACCTGTGATTCCTCTGAATTAT
TTTCATTTTAAAGAAATTGTATTTGTTAAATATGTACTACAAACTTAGTAGT
